>Addgene plasmid #148754 | pcDNA3.1-MS2-HA-HsNot4_275-575-del377-424_AG | depositor full sequence | sequence record 291202 | Full Sequence
GACGGATCGGGAGATCTCCCGATCCCCTATGGTGCACTCTCAGTACAATCTGCTCTGATGCCGCATAGTT
AAGCCAGTATCTGCTCCCTGCTTGTGTGTTGGAGGTCGCTGAGTAGTGCGCGAGCAAAATTTAAGCTACA
ACAAGGCAAGGCTTGACCGACAATTGCATGAAGAATCTGCTTAGGGTTAGGCGTTTTGCGCTGCTTCGCG
ATGTACGGGCCAGATATACGCGTTGACATTGATTATTGACTAGTTATTAATAGTAATCAATTACGGGGTC
ATTAGTTCATAGCCCATATATGGAGTTCCGCGTTACATAACTTACGGTAAATGGCCCGCCTGGCTGACCG
CCCAACGACCCCCGCCCATTGACGTCAATAATGACGTATGTTCCCATAGTAACGCCAATAGGGACTTTCC
ATTGACGTCAATGGGTGGAGTATTTACGGTAAACTGCCCACTTGGCAGTACATCAAGTGTATCATATGCC
AAGTACGCCCCCTATTGACGTCAATGACGGTAAATGGCCCGCCTGGCATTATGCCCAGTACATGACCTTA
TGGGACTTTCCTACTTGGCAGTACATCTACGTATTAGTCATCGCTATTACCATGGTGATGCGGTTTTGGC
AGTACATCAATGGGCGTGGATAGCGGTTTGACTCACGGGGATTTCCAAGTCTCCACCCCATTGACGTCAA
TGGGAGTTTGTTTTGGCACCAAAATCAACGGGACTTTCCAAAATGTCGTAACAACTCCGCCCCATTGACG
CAAATGGGCGGTAGGCGTGTACGGTGGGAGGTCTATATAAGCAGAGCTCTCTGGCTAACTAGAGAACCCA
CTGCTTACTGGCTTATCGAAATTAATACGACTCACTATAGGGAGACCCAAGCTTGCCACCATGGCTTCTA
ACTTTACTCAGTTCGTTCTCGTCGACAATGGCGGAACTGGCGACGTGACTGTCGCCCCAAGCAACTTCGC
TAACGGGGTCGCTGAATGGATCAGCTCTAACTCGCGATCACAGGCTTACAAAGTAACCTGTAGCGTTCGT
CAGAGCTCTGCGCAGAATCGCAAATACACCATCAAAGTCGAGGTGCCTAAAGTGGCAACCCAGACTGTTG
GTGGTGAAGAGCTTCCTGTAGCCGGATGGAGATCTTACTTAAATATGGAACTAACCATTCCAATTTTCGC
CACGAATTCCGACTGCGAGCTTATTGTTAAGGCAATGCAAGGTCTCCTAAAAGATGGAAACCCGATTCCC
TCGGCCATCGCGGCCAACTCCGGCATCTACGGAGGTGGAGGTGGATCTGGTGGATCTCCTCCACATATGG
CTTACCCATACGATGTTCCAGATTACGCTCCTCCAAAGCTTGGATCCGAATTCCCGGGTCGACTCGAGCC
CATTGACAAACCTTCAGATTCTCTCAGTATAGGGAACGGTGATAATTCCCAGCAGATATCTAACAGTGAT
ACGCCTTCACCACCACCTGGTTTGTCAAAATCCAATCCAGTCATCCCCATCAGTTCATCCAATCACAGTG
CACGGTCCCCTTTTGAAGGGGCAGTAACAGAGTCACAGTCGTTATTCTCAGACAATTTTCGCCATCCCAA
CCCTATCCCAAGTGGGCTTCCTCCTTTCCCCAGCTCCCCACAGACATCCAGTGACTGGCCTACAGCACCA
GAACCACAGAGCCTCTTCACATCAGTTCAAGACCAACCTTCCCTTTCGCCCACATCTCTTCAGAACTCCT
CTTCACACACTACAACCGCCAAAGGTCCAGGCTCTGGATTCCTGCATCCTGCTGCAGCTACAAATGCCAA
TTCTCTCAATAGTACCTTTTCAGTCTTGCCCCAGAGGTTCCCTCAATTTCAGCAGCACCGAGCGGTTTAT
AATTCATTCAGTTTTCCAGGCCAGGCAGCCCGCTATCCTTGGATGGCCTTTCCACGCAATAGCATCATGC
ACTTGAACCACACAGCAAACCCCACCTCAAATAGTAATTTCTTGGACTTGAATCTCCCGCCACAGCACAA
CACAGGTCTGGGAGGGATCCCTGTAGCAGGGGAAGAAGAGGTGAAGGTTTCGACCATGCCACTGTCAACC
TCTTCCCATTCATTACAACAAGGACAGCAGCCTACAAGTCTCCACACTACTGTGGCCTAAGCGGCCGCCT
AGAGGGCCCTATTCTATAGTGTCACCTAAATGCTAGAGCTCGCTGATCAGCCTCGACTGTGCCTTCTAGT
TGCCAGCCATCTGTTGTTTGCCCCTCCCCCGTGCCTTCCTTGACCCTGGAAGGTGCCACTCCCACTGTCC
TTTCCTAATAAAATGAGGAAATTGCATCGCATTGTCTGAGTAGGTGTCATTCTATTCTGGGGGGTGGGGT
GGGGCAGGACAGCAAGGGGGAGGATTGGGAAGACAATAGCAGGCATGCTGGGGATGCGGTGGGCTCTATG
GCTTCTGAGGCGGAAAGAACCAGCTGGGGCTCTAGGGGGTATCCCC
[124 nt withheld, positions 2497-2620]
C
[91 nt withheld, positions 2622-2712]
A
[49 nt withheld, positions 2714-2762]
CCTTTGACGTTGGAGTCCACGTTCTTT
[37 nt withheld, positions 2790-2826]
ACCCTATCTCGGTCTATTCTTTTGATTTATAAGGGATTTTGCCGATTTCGGCCTATTGGTTAAAAAATGA
GCTGATTTAACAAAAATTTAACGCGAATTAATTCTGTGGAATGTGTGTCAGTTAGGGTGTGGAAAGTCCC
CAGGCTCCCCAGCAGGCAGAAGTATGCAAAGCATGCATCTCAATTAGTCAGCAACCAGGTGTGGAAAGTC
CCCAGGCTCCCCAGCAGGCAGAAGTATGCAAAGCATGCATCTCAATTAGTCAGCAACCATAGTCCCGCCC
CTAACTCCGCCCATCCCGCCCCTAACTCCGCCCAGTTCCGCCCATTCTCCGCCCCATGGCTGACTAATTT
TTTTTATTTATGCAGAGGCCGAGGCCGCCTCTGCCTCTGAGCTATTCCAGAAGTAGTGAGGAGGCTTTTT
TGGAGGCCTAGGCTTTTGCAAAAAGCTCCCGGGAGCTTGTATATCCATTTTCGGATCTGATCAAGAGACA
GGATGAGGATCGTTTCGCATGATTGAACAAGATGGATTGCACGCAGGTTCTCCGGCCGCTTGGGTGGAGA
GGCTATTCGGCTATGACTGGGCACAACAGACAATCGGCTGCTCTGATGCCGCCGTGTTCCGGCTGTCAGC
GCAGGGGCGCCCGGTTCTTTTTGTCAAGACCGACCTGTCCGGTGCCCTGAATGAACTGCAGGACGAGGCA
GCGCGGCTATCGTGGCTGGCCACGACGGGCGTTCCTTGCGCAGCTGTGCTCGACGTTGTCACTGAAGCGG
GAAGGGACTGGCTGCTATTGGGCGAAGTGCCGGGGCAGGATCTCCTGTCATCTCACCTTGCTCCTGCCGA
GAAAGTATCCATCATGGCTGATGCAATGCGGCGGCTGCATACGCTTGATCCGGCTACCTGCCCATTCGAC
CACCAAGCGAAACATCGCATCGAGCGAGCACGTACTCGGATGGAAGCCGGTCTTGTCGATCAGGATGATC
TGGACGAAGAGCATCAGGGGCTCGCGCCAGCCGAACTGTTCGCCAGGCTCAAGGCGCGCATGCCCGACGG
CGAGGATCTCGTCGTGACCCATGGCGATGCCTGCTTGCCGAATATCATGGTGGAAAATGGCCGCTTTTCT
GGATTCATCGACTGTGGCCGGCTGGGTGTGGCGGACCGCTATCAGGACATAGCGTTGGCTACCCGTGATA
TTGCTGAAGAGCTTGGCGGCGAATGGGCTGACCGCTTCCTCGTGCTTTACGGTATCGCCGCTCCCGATTC
GCAGCGCATCGCCTTCTATCGCCTTCTTGACGAGTTCTTCTGAGCGGGACTCTGGGGTTCGAAATGACCG
ACCAAGCGACGCCCAACCTGCCATCACGAGATTTCGATTCCACCGCCGCCTTCTATGAAAGGTTGGGCTT
CGGAATCGTTTTCCGGGACGCCGGCTGGATGATCCTCCAGCGCGGGGATCTCATGCTGGAGTTCTTCGCC
CACCCCAACTTGTTTATTGCAGCTTATAATGGTTACAAATAAAGCAATAGCATCACAAATTTCACAAATA
AAGCATTTTTTTCACTGCATTCTAGTTGTGGTTTGTCCAAACTCATCAATGTATCTTATCATGTCTGTAT
ACCGTCGACCTCTAGCTAGAGCTTGGCGTAATCATGGTCATAGCTGTTTCCTGTGTGAAATTGTTATCCG
CTCACAATTCCACACAACATACGAGCCGGAAGCATAAAGTGTAAAGCCTGGGGTGCCTAATGAGTGAGCT
AACTCACATTAATTGCGTTGCGCTCACTGCCCGCTTTCCAGTCGGGAAACCTGTCGTGCCAGCTGCATTA
ATGAATCGGCCAACGCGCGGGGAGAGGCGGTTTGCGTATTGGGCGCTCTTCCGCTTCCTCGCTCACTGAC
TCGCTGCGCTCGGTCGTTCGGCTGCGGCGAGCGGTATCAGCTCACTCAAAGGCGGTAATACGGTTATCCA
CAGAATCAGGGGATAACGCAGGAAAGAACATGTGAGCAAAAGGCCAGCAAAAGGCCAGGAACCGTAAAAA
GGCCGCGTTGCTGGCGTTTTTCCATAGGCTCCGCCCCCCTGACGAGCATCACAAAAATCGACGCTCAAGT
CAGAGGTGGCGAAACCCGACAGGACTATAAAGATACCAGGCGTTTCCCCCTGGAAGCTCCCTCGTGCGCT
CTCCTGTTCCGACCCTGCCGCTTACCGGATACCTGTCCGCCTTTCTCCCTTCGGGAAGCGTGGCGCTTTC
TCATAGCTCACGCTGTAGGTATCTCAGTTCGGTGTAGGTCGTTCGCTCCAAGCTGGGCTGTGTGCACGAA
CCCCCCGTTCAGCCCGACCGCTGCGCCTTATCCGGTAACTATCGTCTTGAGTCCAACCCGGTAAGACACG
ACTTATCGCCACTGGCAGCAGCCACTGGTAACAGGATTAGCAGAGCGAGGTATGTAGGCGGTGCTACAGA
GTTCTTGAAGTGGTGGCCTAACTACGGCTACACTAGAAGAACAGTATTTGGTATCTGCGCTCTGCTGAAG
CCAGTTACCTTCGGAAAAAGAGTTGGTAGCTCTTGATCCGGCAAACAAACCACCGCTGGTAGCGGTTTTT
TTGTTTGCAAGCAGCAGATTACGCGCAGAAAAAAAGGATCTCAAGAAGATCCTTTGATCTTTTCTACGGG
GTCTGACGCTCAGTGGAACGAAAACTCACGTTAAGGGATTTTGGTCATGAGATTATCAAAAAGGATCTTC
ACCTAGATCCTTTTAAATTAAAAATGAAGTTTTAAATCAATCTAAAGTATATATGAGTAAACTTGGTCTG
ACAGTTACCAATGCTTAATCAGTGAGGCACCTATCTCAGCGATCTGTCTATTTCGTTCATCCATAGTTGC
CTGACTCCCCGTCGTGTAGATAACTACGATACGGGAGGGCTTACCATCTGGCCCCAGTGCTGCAATGATA
CCGCGAGACCCACGCTCACCGGCTCCAGATTTATCAGCAATAAACCAGCCAGCCGGAAGGGCCGAGCGCA
GAAGTGGTCCTGCAACTTTATCCGCCTCCATCCAGTCTATTAATTGTTGCCGGGAAGCTAGAGTAAGTAG
TTCGCCAGTTAATAGTTTGCGCAACGTTGTTGCCATTGCTACAGGCATCGTGGTGTCACGCTCGTCGTTT
GGTATGGCTTCATTCAGCTCCGGTTCCCAACGATCAAGGCGAGTTACATGATCCCCCATGTTGTGCAAAA
AAGCGGTTAGCTCCTTCGGTCCTCCGATCGTTGTCAGAAGTAAGTTGGCCGCAGTGTTATCACTCATGGT
TATGGCAGCACTGCATAATTCTCTTACTGTCATGCCATCCGTAAGATGCTTTTCTGTGACTGGTGAGTAC
TCAACCAAGTCATTCTGAGAATAGTGTATGCGGCGACCGAGTTGCTCTTGCCCGGCGTCAATACGGGATA
ATACCGCGCCACATAGCAGAACTTTAAAAGTGCTCATCATTGGAAAACGTTCTTCGGGGCGAAAACTCTC
AAGGATCTTACCGCTGTTGAGATCCAGTTCGATGTAACCCACTCGTGCACCCAACTGATCTTCAGCATCT
TTTACTTTCACCAGCGTTTCTGGGTGAGCAAAAACAGGAAGGCAAAATGCCGCAAAAAAGGGAATAAGGG
CGACACGGAAATGTTGAATACTCATACTCTTCCTTTTTCAATATTATTGAAGCATTTATCAGGGTTATTG
TCTCATGAGCGGATACATATTTGAATGTATTTAGAAAAATAAACAAATAGGGGTTCCGCGCACATTTCCC
CGAAAAGTGCCACCTGACGTC
Features (pLannotate 1.2.2; 23 found; start..end, strand, type, name):
     28..80      -  misc_feature   bom (fragment): basis of mobility region from pBR322
    235..614     +  enhancer       CMV enhancer: human cytomegalovirus immediate early enhancer
    615..818     +  promoter       CMV promoter: human cytomegalovirus (CMV) immediate early promoter
    814..847     +  LTR            5' LTR (truncated) (fragment): truncated 5' long terminal repeat (LTR) from HIV-1
    863..881     +  promoter       T7 promoter: promoter for bacteriophage T7 RNA polymerase
    904..1290    +  CDS            MS2: bacteriophage MS2 coat protein binds to a specific stem-loop structure in the viral RNA (Peabody, 1993)
   1333..1359    +  CDS            3xHA (fragment): three tandem HA epitope tags
   1399..2157    +  CDS            CNOT4 (fragment): CNOT4_HUMAN - Also known as NOT4. Experimental evidence at protein level: Swiss-Prot protein existence level 1. Has E3 ubiquitin ligase activity, promoting ubiquitination and degradation of target proteins (PubMed:11823428, PubMed:22159038, PubMed:26575292). Involved in activation of the JAK/STAT pathway (PubMed:11823428, PubMed:22159038). Catalyzes ubiquitination of methylated RBM15 (PubMed:26575292). Plays a role in quality control of translation of mitochondrial outer membrane-localized mRNA (PubMed:29861391). As part of the PINK1-regulated signaling, upon mitochondria damage, ubiquitinates
   2183..2201    -  promoter       SP6 promoter: promoter for bacteriophage SP6 RNA polymerase
   2227..2451    +  polyA_signal   bGH poly(A) signal: bovine growth hormone polyadenylation signal
   2455..2476    +  promoter       SV40 promoter (fragment): SV40 enhancer and early promoter
   2497..2925    +  rep_origin     f1 ori (sequence partly withheld): f1 bacteriophage origin of replication; arrow indicates direction of (+) strand synthesis
   2939..3268    +  promoter       SV40 promoter: SV40 enhancer and early promoter
   3335..4126    +  CDS            neo: KKA2_KLEPN - Also known as kan, nptII. Experimental evidence at protein level: Swiss-Prot protein existence level 1. Resistance to kanamycin, neomycin, paromomycin, ribostamycin, butirosin and gentamicin B. From Klebsiella pneumoniae.
   4150..4308    +  CDS            ble (fragment): BLE_KLEPN - Experimental evidence at protein level: Swiss-Prot protein existence level 1. Binding protein with a strong affinity to the bleomycin family of antibiotics. Binds to CL990; an antimitotic-antibiotic compound. From Klebsiella pneumoniae.
   4303..4424    +  polyA_signal   SV40 poly(A) signal: SV40 polyadenylation signal
   4497..4513    -  protein_bind   lac operator: The lac repressor binds to the lac operator to inhibit transcription in E. coli. This inhibition can be relieved by adding lactose or isopropyl-β-D-thiogalactopyranoside (IPTG). lac repressor encoded by lacI
   4521..4551    -  promoter       lac promoter: promoter for the E. coli lac operon
   4566..4587    -  protein_bind   CAP binding site: CAP binding activates transcription in the presence of cAMP. E. coli catabolite activator protein
   4600..4692    -  CDS            lacI (fragment): lac repressor; lacI; The lac repressor binds to the lac operator to inhibit transcription in E. coli. This inhibition can be relieved by adding lactose or isopropyl-β-D-thiogalactopyranoside (IPTG).
   4875..5460    -  rep_origin     ori: high-copy-number ColE1/pMB1/pBR322/pUC origin of replication
   5631..6491    -  CDS            AmpR: β-lactamase; bla; confers resistance to ampicillin, carbenicillin, and related antibiotics
   6492..6596    -  promoter       AmpR promoter: bla
