[The description below was written by a language model from this plasmid's Addgene catalogue record and pLannotate feature annotations shown in this document.]
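Description:
pcDNA3.1-MS2-HA-HsNot4_275-575-del377-424_AG is a 6.6 kb mammalian expression plasmid. The catalogue lists its backbone as unknown, but its name and feature layout match a pcDNA3.1-type vector. It is propagated in E. coli from a high-copy ColE1/pUC origin under ampicillin selection (AmpR with its own bla promoter), and it also carries an f1 origin. An SV40 early promoter drives a neomycin phosphotransferase gene followed by an SV40 poly(A) signal, a cassette that normally allows G418 selection of transfected mammalian cells. Several short fragment annotations (bom, HIV-1 LTR, ble, lacI, lac promoter region) look like backbone remnants or partial matches rather than functional parts.

The payload is a single fusion open reading frame. It is transcribed from the CMV immediate-early enhancer and promoter and terminated by the bovine growth hormone poly(A) signal, with T7 and SP6 promoters flanking the insert. The reading frame begins with the bacteriophage MS2 coat protein, followed by an HA epitope (annotated as a fragment of a 3xHA tag), and then a fragment of human CNOT4 (NOT4). This fragment covers residues 275–575 with an internal deletion of residues 377–424, numbered according to isoform 1.

MS2 coat protein binds a specific RNA stem-loop. Fusions of this type are generally used to tether a protein to a reporter mRNA carrying MS2 binding sites, and the HA tag allows detection or immunoprecipitation. The record states only mammalian expression as the purpose. The associated publication concerns a CAF40-binding motif that mediates NOT4 association with the CCR4-NOT complex, so this is probably a deletion mutant for mapping that region. The depositor notes that the sequence may be theoretical or based on Sanger data.
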