Addgene plasmid #148754: pcDNA3.1-MS2-HA-HsNot4_275-575-del377-424_AG
Purpose: Mammalian Expression of HsNot4_275-575-del377-424
Depositing lab: Elisa Izaurralde. Depositing organization: Max Planck Institute for Developmental Biology. Publication: A conserved CAF40-binding motif in metazoan NOT4 mediates association with the CCR4-NOT complex. Keskeny C, Raisch T, Sgromo A, Igreja C, Bhandari D, Weichenrieder O, Izaurralde E. Genes Dev. 2019 Feb 1;33(3-4):236-252. doi: 10.1101/gad.320952.118. Epub 2019 Jan 28. PubMed 30692204.
Backbone
  Vector backbone: Unknown
  Vector type: Mammalian Expression
Growth in bacteria
  Bacterial resistance: Ampicillin, 100 μg/mL
  Growth temperature: 37°C
  Growth strain: DH5alpha
  Copy number: High Copy
Gene/Insert
  Gene/Insert name: HsNot4_275-575-del377-424
  Species: H. sapiens (human)
  Entrez Gene: CNOT4 (a.k.a. CLONE243, NOT4, NOT4H)
  Cloning method: Unknown
Terms and licenses: Academic/Nonprofit Terms; Industry Terms: Not Available to Industry
Depositor comments: sequence given by variant 4 NCBI: NM_001190848.1 or Uniprot.: isoform 1 O95628-1 Plasmids from this collection were made available to the research community and donated after the lab closed. Please note that the sequence provided by the depositing laboratory may be theoretical/predicted or based on Sanger sequencing results. There may be discrepancies between sequencing results obtained by Addgene and the depositor sequence. If an Addgene verified sequence is not available, please contact before placing your order to request that our lab fully sequence the plasmid.
How to cite: pcDNA3.1-MS2-HA-HsNot4_275-575-del377-424_AG was a gift from Elisa Izaurralde (Addgene plasmid # 148754 ; http://n2t.net/addgene:148754 ; RRID:Addgene_148754)
